>Addgene plasmid #173008 | DHFR-GFP-th-GluA1 | depositor full sequence | sequence record 335633 | DHFR-GFP-th-GluA1 sequence 12425 bps
GTCGACGGATCGGGAGATCTCCCGATCCCCTATGGTGCACTCTCAGTACAATCTGCTCTGATGCCGCATA
GTTAAGCCAGTATCTGCTCCCTGCTTGTGTGTTGGAGGTCGCTGAGTAGTGCGCGAGCAAAATTTAAGCT
ACAACAAGGCAAGGCTTGACCGACAATTGCATGAAGAATCTGCTTAGGGTTAGGCGTTTTGCGCTGCTTC
GCGATGTACGGGCCAGATATACGCGTTGACATTGATTATTGACTAGTTATTAATAGTAATCAATTACGGG
GTCATTAGTTCATAGCCCATATATGGAGTTCCGCGTTACATAACTTACGGTAAATGGCCCGCCTGGCTGA
CCGCCCAACGACCCCCGCCCATTGACGTCAATAATGACGTATGTTCCCATAGTAACGCCAATAGGGACTT
TCCATTGACGTCAATGGGTGGAGTATTTACGGTAAACTGCCCACTTGGCAGTACATCAAGTGTATCATAT
GCCAAGTACGCCCCCTATTGACGTCAATGACGGTAAATGGCCCGCCTGGCATTATGCCCAGTACATGACC
TTATGGGACTTTCCTACTTGGCAGTACATCTACGTATTAGTCATCGCTATTACCATGGTGATGCGGTTTT
GGCAGTACATCAATGGGCGTGGATAGCGGTTTGACTCACGGGGATTTCCAAGTCTCCACCCCATTGACGT
CAATGGGAGTTTGTTTTGGCACCAAAATCAACGGGACTTTCCAAAATGTCGTAACAACTCCGCCCCATTG
ACGCAAATGGGCGGTAGGCGTGTACGGTGGGAGGTCTATATAAGCAGCGCGTTTTGCCTGTACTGGGTCT
CTCTGGTTAGACCAGATCTGAGCCTGGGAGCTCTCTGGCTAACTAGGGAACCCACTGCTTAAGCCTCAAT
AAAGCTTGCCTTGAGTGCTTCAAGTAGTGTGTGCCCGTCTGTTGTGTGACTCTGGTAACTAGAGATCCCT
CAGACCCTTTTAGTCAGTGTGGAAAATCTCTAGCAGTGGCGCCCGAACAGGGACTTGAAAGCGAAAGGGA
AACCAGAGGAGCTCTCTCGACGCAGGACTCGGCTTGCTGAAGCGCGCACGGCAAGAGGCGAGGGGCGGCG
ACTGGTGAGTACGCCAAAAATTTTGACTAGCGGAGGCTAGAAGGAGAGAGATGGGTGCGAGAGCGTCAGT
ATTAAGCGGGGGAGAATTAGATCGCGATGGGAAAAAATTCGGTTAAGGCCAGGGGGAAAGAAAAAATATA
AATTAAAACATATAGTATGGGCAAGCAGGGAGCTAGAACGATTCGCAGTTAATCCTGGCCTGTTAGAAAC
ATCAGAAGGCTGTAGACAAATACTGGGACAGCTACAACCATCCCTTCAGACAGGATCAGAAGAACTTAGA
TCATTATATAATACAGTAGCAACCCTCTATTGTGTGCATCAAAGGATAGAGATAAAAGACACCAAGGAAG
CTTTAGACAAGATAGAGGAAGAGCAAAACAAAAGTAAGACCACCGCACAGCAAGCGGCCGCTGATCTTCA
GACCTGGAGGAGGAGATATGAGGGACAATTGGAGAAGTGAATTATATAAATATAAAGTAGTAAAAATTGA
ACCATTAGGAGTAGCACCCACCAAGGCAAAGAGAAGAGTGGTGCAGAGAGAAAAAAGAGCAGTGGGAATA
GGAGCTTTGTTCCTTGGGTTCTTGGGAGCAGCAGGAAGCACTATGGGCGCAGCGTCAATGACGCTGACGG
TACAGGCCAGACAATTATTGTCTGGTATAGTGCAGCAGCAGAACAATTTGCTGAGGGCTATTGAGGCGCA
ACAGCATCTGTTGCAACTCACAGTCTGGGGCATCAAGCAGCTCCAGGCAAGAATCCTGGCTGTGGAAAGA
TACCTAAAGGATCAACAGCTCCTGGGGATTTGGGGTTGCTCTGGAAAACTCATTTGCACCACTGCTGTGC
CTTGGAATGCTAGTTGGAGTAATAAATCTCTGGAACAGATTTGGAATCACACGACCTGGATGGAGTGGGA
CAGAGAAATTAACAATTACACAAGCTTAATACACTCCTTAATTGAAGAATCGCAAAACCAGCAAGAAAAG
AATGAACAAGAATTATTGGAATTAGATAAATGGGCAAGTTTGTGGAATTGGTTTAACATAACAAATTGGC
TGTGGTATATAAAATTATTCATAATGATAGTAGGAGGCTTGGTAGGTTTAAGAATAGTTTTTGCTGTACT
TTCTATAGTGAATAGAGTTAGGCAGGGATATTCACCATTATCGTTTCAGACCCACCTCCCAACCCCGAGG
GGACCCGACAGGCCCGAAGGAATAGAAGAAGAAGGTGGAGAGAGAGACAGAGACAGATCCATTCGATTAG
TGAACGGATCGGCACTGCGTGCGCCAATTCTGCAGACAAATGGCAGTATTCATCCACAATTTTAAAAGAA
AAGGGGGGATTGGGGGGTACAGTGCAGGGGAAAGAATAGTAGACATAATAGCAACAGACATACAAACTAA
AGAATTACAAAAACAAATTACAAAAATTCAAAATTTTCGGGTTTATTACAGGGACAGCAGAGATCCAGTT
TGGTTAATTAAGTGTCTAGACTGCAGAGGGCCCTGCGTATGAGTGCAAGTGGGTTTTAGGACCAGGATGA
GGCGGGGTGGGGGTGCCTACCTGACGACCGACCCCGACCCACTGGACAAGCACCCAACCCCCATTCCCCA
AATTGCGCATCCCCTATCAGAGAGGGGGAGGGGAAACAGGATGCGGCGAGGCGCGTGCGCACTGCCAGCT
TCAGCACCGCGGACAGTGCCTTCGCCCCCGCCTGGCGGCGCGCGCCACCGCCGCCTCAGCACTGAAGGCG
CGCTGACGTCACTCGCCGGTCCCCCGCAAACTCCCCTTCCCGGCCACCTTGGTCGCGTCCGCGCCGCCGC
CGGCCCAGCCGGACCGCACCACGCGAGGCGCGAGATAGGGGGGCACGGGCGCGACCATCTGCGCTGCGGC
GCCGGCGACTCAGCGCTGCCTCAGTCTGCGGTGGGCAGCGGAGGAGTCGTGTCGTGCCTGAGAGCGCAGT
CGAGAAACCACCATGCCGTACATCTTTGCCTTTTTCTGCACCGGTTTTCTAGGTGCGGTTGTGGGTGCCA
ATGCGCGAGGTGGAGGCGGTGGAAGAGGGGGTGGAGGAACGCGTATCAGTCTGATTGCGGCGTTAGCGGT
AGATCGCGTTATCGGCATGGAAAACGCCATGCCGTGGAACCTGCCTGCCGATCTCGCCTGGTTTAAACGC
AACACCTTAAATAAACCCGTGATTATGGGCCGCCATACCTGGGAATCAATCGGTCGTCCGTTGCCAGGAC
GCAAAAATATTATCCTCAGCAGTCAACCGGGTACGGACGATCGCGTAACGTGGGTGAAGTCGGTGGATGA
AGCCATCGCGGCGTGTGGTGACGTACCAGAAATCATGGTGATTGGCGGCGGTCGCGTTTATGAACAGTTC
TTGCCAAAAGCGCAAAAACTGTATCTGACGCATATCGACGCAGAAGTGGAAGGCGACACCCATTTCCCGG
ATTACGAGCCGGATGACTGGGAATCGGTATTCAGCGAATTCCACGATGCTGATGCGCAGAACTCTCACAG
CTATTGCTTTGAGATTCTGGAGCGGCGGTCTGCCGGATCCGCAGAGCAGGTGAGCAAGGGCGAGGAGCTG
TTCACCGGGGTGGTGCCCATCCTGGTCGAGCTGGACGGCGACGTAAACGGCCACAAGTTCAGCGTGTCCG
GCGAGGGCGAGGGCGATGCCACCTACGGCAAGCTGACCCTGAAGTTCATCTGCACCACCGGCAAGCTGCC
CGTGCCCTGGCCCACCCTCGTGACCACCCTGACCTACGGCGTGCAGTGCTTCAGCCGCTACCCCGACCAC
ATGAAGCAGCACGACTTCTTCAAGTCCGCCATGCCCGAAGGCTACGTCCAGGAGCGCACCATCTTCTTCA
AGGACGACGGCAACTACAAGACCCGCGCCGAGGTGAAGTTCGAGGGCGACACCCTGGTGAACCGCATCGA
GCTGAAGGGCATCGACTTCAAGGAGGACGGCAACATCCTGGGGCACAAGCTGGAGTACAACTACAACAGC
CACAACGTCTATATCATGGCCGACAAGCAGAAGAACGGCATCAAGGTGAACTTCAAGATCCGCCACAACA
TCGAGGACGGCAGCGTGCAGCTCGCCGACCACTACCAGCAGAACACCCCCATCGGCGACGGCCCCGTGCT
GCTGCCCGACAACCACTACCTGAGCACCCAGTCCGCCCTGAGCAAAGACCCCAACGAGAAGCGCGATCAC
ATGGTCCTGCTGGAGTTCGTGACCGCCGCCGGGATCACTCTCGGCATGGACGAGCTGTATAAGCTTGTTC
CTCGAGGAAGCAGTGCTGGTAGTTTCCCCAACAATATCCAGATAGGGGGGTTATTTCCAAACCAACAATC
ACAGGAACATGCGGCTTTTAGGTTTGCTTTGTCACAACTCACGGAGCCCCCCAAGCTGCTTCCCCAGATC
GATATTGTGAACATCAGCGACAGCTTTGAGATGACTTACCGTTTCTGTTCCCAGTTCTCCAAAGGAGTCT
ATGCCATCTTTGGATTTTATGAACGAAGGACTGTCAACATGCTGACCTCCTTCTGTGGGGCCCTCCATGT
GTGCTTCATTACTCCAAGTTTTCCTGTTGACACATCCAATCAATTTGTCCTTCAGCTACGCCCGGAACTA
CAGGAAGCTCTCATTAGCATTATCGACCATTACAAGTGGCAAACCTTTGTCTACATTTATGATGCTGACC
GGGGCCTGTCAGTCCTGCAGAGAGTCTTGGATACAGCCGCAGAGAAGAACTGGCAGGTAACGGCTGTCAA
CATTCTGACAACCACCGAGGAAGGATACCGGATGCTCTTTCAGGACCTGGAGAAGAAAAAGGAGAGGCTG
GTGGTGGTTGACTGTGAATCAGAACGCCTCAACGCCATCCTGGGCCAGATCGTGAAGCTAGAAAAGAATG
GCATCGGGTACCACTACATCCTCGCCAATCTGGGCTTCATGGACATTGACTTAAATAAGTTCAAGGAGAG
CGGAGCCAATGTGACAGGTTTCCAGCTGGTGAACTACACAGACACGATCCCAGCCAGAATCATGCAGCAA
TGGAGGACAAGTGACTCCCGAGACCATACCAGGGTGGACTGGAAGAGGCCAAAGTACACTTCTGCTCTCA
CCTATGATGGTGTCAAGGTGATGGCTGAGGCCTTCCAAAGCCTGCGGAGGCAGAGGATTGACATATCCCG
CCGGGGGAATGCTGGGGACTGTCTGGCTAACCCAGCTGTGCCCTGGGGTCAAGGGATCGACATCCAGAGA
GCCCTGCAGCAGGTGCGCTTCGAAGGTTTGACAGGAAATGTGCAGTTCAACGAGAAAGGGCGCCGGACCA
ATTACACCCTCCACGTGATCGAAATGAAACATGATGGAATCCGAAAGATTGGTTACTGGAATGAAGACGA
TAAATTTGTCCCCGCAGCCACCGACGCTCAGGCTGGAGGGGACAACTCAAGCGTCCAGAATAGGACCTAC
ATCGTCACTACTATCCTCGAAGATCCTTACGTGATGCTTAAAAAGAATGCCAACCAGTTTGAGGGCAATG
ACCGCTATGAGGGCTACTGTGTGGAGCTGGCTGCAGAGATCGCCAAGCACGTGGGCTACTCCTACCGACT
TGAGATTGTCAGCGACGGCAAATATGGAGCCCGGGATCCCGACACAAAGGCTTGGAATGGCATGGTGGGA
GAACTGGTCTATGGAAGAGCAGACGTGGCTGTGGCTCCCTTGACCATAACCTTGGTCCGGGAGGAAGTCA
TCGACTTCTCCAAGCCATTCATGAGTTTGGGAATCTCCATTATGATTAAGAAGCCACAGAAGTCCAAGCC
AGGTGTCTTCTCCTTTCTTGACCCTTTGGCCTATGAGATCTGGATGTGTATAGTGTTTGCCTACATTGGA
GTGAGCGTCGTCCTCTTCCTGGTCAGCCGTTTCAGCCCCTACGAATGGCACAGCGAAGAGTTTGAAGAGG
GACGAGACCAGACAACCAGTGACCAGTCAAATGAGTTTGGCATATTCAACAGCCTGTGGTTCTCCCTGGG
GGCCTTCATGCAGCAAGGATGTGACATTTCCCCCAGGTCCCTGTCCGGACGCATCGTCGGCGGCGTCTGG
TGGTTCTTCACTTTGATCATCATCTCCTCGTACACAGCCAACCTGGCTGCCTTCCTGACTGTGGAGAGGA
TGGTGTCTCCCATTGAGAGTGCAGAGGACCTGGCAAAGCAGACGGAAATTGCTTATGGGACATTGGAAGC
AGGCTCCACTAAGGAGTTCTTCAGGAGATCTAAAATCGCTGTGTTTGAGAAGATGTGGACATACATGAAG
TCTGCAGAACCATCCGTGTTTGTTCGGACCACAGAGGAAGGCATGATCAGAGTGAGAAAATCTAAAGGCA
AATACGCCTACCTCCTGGAGTCCACCATGAATGAGTATATTGAGCAACGAAAGCCCTGTGACACCATGAA
AGTGGGAGGTAACTTGGATTCCAAAGGCTATGGCATTGCGACACCCAAGGGGTCCGCCCTGAGAAATCCA
GTAAACCTGGCAGTGTTAAAACTGAACGAGCAGGGGCTTTTGGACAAATTGAAAAACAAATGGTGGTACG
ACAAGGGCGAGTGCGGCAGCGGGGGAGGTGACTCCAAGGACAAGACCAGCGCTTTGAGCCTCAGCAATGT
GGCAGGCGTGTTCTACATCCTGATTGGAGGGCTGGGACTGGCCATGCTGGTTGCCTTAATCGAGTTCTGC
TACAAATCCCGTAGCGAGTCGAAGCGGATGAAGGGTTTCTGTTTGATCCCACAGCAATCCATCAATGAAG
CCATACGGACATCGACCCTCCCCCGGAACAGTGGGGCAGGAGCCAGCGGAGGAGGCGGCAGTGGAGAGAA
TGGCCGGGTGGTCAGCCAGGACTTCCCCAAGTCCATGCAATCCATTCCCTGCATGAGTCACAGTTCAGGG
ATGCCCTTGGGAGCCACAGGATTGTAACGATATCAAGCTTATCGATAATCAACCTCTGGATTACAAAATT
TGTGAAAGATTGACTGGTATTCTTAACTATGTTGCTCCTTTTACGCTATGTGGATACGCTGCTTTAATGC
CTTTGTATCATGCTATTGCTTCCCGTATGGCTTTCATTTTCTCCTCCTTGTATAAATCCTGGTTGCTGTC
TCTTTATGAGGAGTTGTGGCCCGTTGTCAGGCAACGTGGCGTGGTGTGCACTGTGTTTGCTGACGCAACC
CCCACTGGTTGGGGCATTGCCACCACCTGTCAGCTCCTTTCCGGGACTTTCGCTTTCCCCCTCCCTATTG
CCACGGCGGAACTCATCGCCGCCTGCCTTGCCCGCTGCTGGACAGGGGCTCGGCTGTTGGGCACTGACAA
TTCCGTGGTGTTGTCGGGGAAATCATCGTCCTTTCCTTGGCTGCTCGCCTGTGTTGCCACCTGGATTCTG
CGCGGGACGTCCTTCTGCTACGTCCCTTCGGCCCTCAATCCAGCGGACCTTCCTTCCCGCGGCCTGCTGC
CGGCTCTGCGGCCTCTTCCGCGTCTTCGCCTTCGCCCTCAGACGAGTCGGATCTCCCTTTGGGCCGCCTC
CCCGCATCGATACCGTCGACCTCGAGACCTAGAAAAACATGGAGCAATCACAAGTAGCAATACAGCAGCT
ACCAATGCTGATTGTGCCTGGCTAGAAGCACAAGAGGAGGAGGAGGTGGGTTTTCCAGTCACACCTCAGG
TACCTTTAAGACCAATGACTTACAAGGCAGCTGTAGATCTTAGCCACTTTTTAAAAGAAAAGGGGGGACT
GGAAGGGCTAATTCACTCCCAACGAAGACAAGATATCCTTGATCTGTGGATCTACCACACACAAGGCTAC
TTCCCTGATTGGCAGAACTACACACCAGGGCCAGGGATCAGATATCCACTGACCTTTGGATGGTGCTACA
AGCTAGTACCAGTTGAGCAAGAGAAGGTAGAAGAAGCCAATGAAGGAGAGAACACCCGCTTGTTACACCC
TGTGAGCCTGCATGGGATGGATGACCCGGAGAGAGAAGTATTAGAGTGGAGGTTTGACAGCCGCCTAGCA
TTTCATCACATGGCCCGAGAGCTGCATCCGGACTGTACTGGGTCTCTCTGGTTAGACCAGATCTGAGCCT
GGGAGCTCTCTGGCTAACTAGGGAACCCACTGCTTAAGCCTCAATAAAGCTTGCCTTGAGTGCTTCAAGT
AGTGTGTGCCCGTCTGTTGTGTGACTCTGGTAACTAGAGATCCCTCAGACCCTTTTAGTCAGTGTGGAAA
ATCTCTAGCAGGGCCCGTTTAAACCCGCTGATCAGCCTCGACTGTGCCTTCTAGTTGCCAGCCATCTGTT
GTTTGCCCCTCCCCCGTGCCTTCCTTGACCCTGGAAGGTGCCACTCCCACTGTCCTTTCCTAATAAAATG
AGGAAATTGCATCGCATTGTCTGAGTAGGTGTCATTCTATTCTGGGGGGTGGGGTGGGGCAGGACAGCAA
GGGGGAGGATTGGGAAGACAATAGCAGGCATGCTGGGGATGCGGTGGGCTCTATGGCTTCTGAGGCGGAA
AGAACCAGCTGGGGCTCTAGGGGGTATCCCC
[124 nt withheld, positions 8712-8835]
C
[91 nt withheld, positions 8837-8927]
A
[49 nt withheld, positions 8929-8977]
CCTTTGACGTTGGAGTCCACGTTCTTT
[37 nt withheld, positions 9005-9041]
ACCCTATCTCGGTCTATTCTTTTGATTTATAAGGGATTTTGCCGATTTCGGCCTATTGGTTAAAAAATGA
GCTGATTTAACAAAAATTTAACGCGAATTAATTCTGTGGAATGTGTGTCAGTTAGGGTGTGGAAAGTCCC
CAGGCTCCCCAGCAGGCAGAAGTATGCAAAGCATGCATCTCAATTAGTCAGCAACCAGGTGTGGAAAGTC
CCCAGGCTCCCCAGCAGGCAGAAGTATGCAAAGCATGCATCTCAATTAGTCAGCAACCATAGTCCCGCCC
CTAACTCCGCCCATCCCGCCCCTAACTCCGCCCAGTTCCGCCCATTCTCCGCCCCATGGCTGACTAATTT
TTTTTATTTATGCAGAGGCCGAGGCCGCCTCTGCCTCTGAGCTATTCCAGAAGTAGTGAGGAGGCTTTTT
TGGAGGCCTAGGCTTTTGCAAAAAGCTCCCGGGAGCTTGTATATCCATTTTCGGATCTGATCAGCACGTG
TTGACAATTAATCATCGGCATAGTATATCGGCATAGTATAATACGACAAGGTGAGGAACTAAACCATGGC
CAAGTTGACCAGTGCCGTTCCGGTGCTCACCGCGCGCGACGTCGCCGGAGCGGTCGAGTTCTGGACCGAC
CGGCTCGGGTTCTCCCGGGACTTCGTGGAGGACGACTTCGCCGGTGTGGTCCGGGACGACGTGACCCTGT
TCATCAGCGCGGTCCAGGACCAGGTGGTGCCGGACAACACCCTGGCCTGGGTGTGGGTGCGCGGCCTGGA
CGAGCTGTACGCCGAGTGGTCGGAGGTCGTGTCCACGAACTTCCGGGACGCCTCCGGGCCGGCCATGACC
GAGATCGGCGAGCAGCCGTGGGGGCGGGAGTTCGCCCTGCGCGACCCGGCCGGCAACTGCGTGCACTTCG
TGGCCGAGGAGCAGGACTGACACGTGCTACGAGATTTCGATTCCACCGCCGCCTTCTATGAAAGGTTGGG
CTTCGGAATCGTTTTCCGGGACGCCGGCTGGATGATCCTCCAGCGCGGGGATCTCATGCTGGAGTTCTTC
GCCCACCCCAACTTGTTTATTGCAGCTTATAATGGTTACAAATAAAGCAATAGCATCACAAATTTCACAA
ATAAAGCATTTTTTTCACTGCATTCTAGTTGTGGTTTGTCCAAACTCATCAATGTATCTTATCATGTCTG
TATACCGTCGACCTCTAGCTAGAGCTTGGCGTAATCATGGTCATAGCTGTTTCCTGTGTGAAATTGTTAT
CCGCTCACAATTCCACACAACATACGAGCCGGAAGCATAAAGTGTAAAGCCTGGGGTGCCTAATGAGTGA
GCTAACTCACATTAATTGCGTTGCGCTCACTGCCCGCTTTCCAGTCGGGAAACCTGTCGTGCCAGCTGCA
TTAATGAATCGGCCAACGCGCGGGGAGAGGCGGTTTGCGTATTGGGCGCTCTTCCGCTTCCTCGCTCACT
GACTCGCTGCGCTCGGTCGTTCGGCTGCGGCGAGCGGTATCAGCTCACTCAAAGGCGGTAATACGGTTAT
CCACAGAATCAGGGGATAACGCAGGAAAGAACATGTGAGCAAAAGGCCAGCAAAAGGCCAGGAACCGTAA
AAAGGCCGCGTTGCTGGCGTTTTTCCATAGGCTCCGCCCCCCTGACGAGCATCACAAAAATCGACGCTCA
AGTCAGAGGTGGCGAAACCCGACAGGACTATAAAGATACCAGGCGTTTCCCCCTGGAAGCTCCCTCGTGC
GCTCTCCTGTTCCGACCCTGCCGCTTACCGGATACCTGTCCGCCTTTCTCCCTTCGGGAAGCGTGGCGCT
TTCTCATAGCTCACGCTGTAGGTATCTCAGTTCGGTGTAGGTCGTTCGCTCCAAGCTGGGCTGTGTGCAC
GAACCCCCCGTTCAGCCCGACCGCTGCGCCTTATCCGGTAACTATCGTCTTGAGTCCAACCCGGTAAGAC
ACGACTTATCGCCACTGGCAGCAGCCACTGGTAACAGGATTAGCAGAGCGAGGTATGTAGGCGGTGCTAC
AGAGTTCTTGAAGTGGTGGCCTAACTACGGCTACACTAGAAGAACAGTATTTGGTATCTGCGCTCTGCTG
AAGCCAGTTACCTTCGGAAAAAGAGTTGGTAGCTCTTGATCCGGCAAACAAACCACCGCTGGTAGCGGTG
GTTTTTTTGTTTGCAAGCAGCAGATTACGCGCAGAAAAAAAGGATCTCAAGAAGATCCTTTGATCTTTTC
TACGGGGTCTGACGCTCAGTGGAACGAAAACTCACGTTAAGGGATTTTGGTCATGAGATTATCAAAAAGG
ATCTTCACCTAGATCCTTTTAAATTAAAAATGAAGTTTTAAATCAATCTAAAGTATATATGAGTAAACTT
GGTCTGACAGTTACCAATGCTTAATCAGTGAGGCACCTATCTCAGCGATCTGTCTATTTCGTTCATCCAT
AGTTGCCTGACTCCCCGTCGTGTAGATAACTACGATACGGGAGGGCTTACCATCTGGCCCCAGTGCTGCA
ATGATACCGCGAGACCCACGCTCACCGGCTCCAGATTTATCAGCAATAAACCAGCCAGCCGGAAGGGCCG
AGCGCAGAAGTGGTCCTGCAACTTTATCCGCCTCCATCCAGTCTATTAATTGTTGCCGGGAAGCTAGAGT
AAGTAGTTCGCCAGTTAATAGTTTGCGCAACGTTGTTGCCATTGCTACAGGCATCGTGGTGTCACGCTCG
TCGTTTGGTATGGCTTCATTCAGCTCCGGTTCCCAACGATCAAGGCGAGTTACATGATCCCCCATGTTGT
GCAAAAAAGCGGTTAGCTCCTTCGGTCCTCCGATCGTTGTCAGAAGTAAGTTGGCCGCAGTGTTATCACT
CATGGTTATGGCAGCACTGCATAATTCTCTTACTGTCATGCCATCCGTAAGATGCTTTTCTGTGACTGGT
GAGTACTCAACCAAGTCATTCTGAGAATAGTGTATGCGGCGACCGAGTTGCTCTTGCCCGGCGTCAATAC
GGGATAATACCGCGCCACATAGCAGAACTTTAAAAGTGCTCATCATTGGAAAACGTTCTTCGGGGCGAAA
ACTCTCAAGGATCTTACCGCTGTTGAGATCCAGTTCGATGTAACCCACTCGTGCACCCAACTGATCTTCA
GCATCTTTTACTTTCACCAGCGTTTCTGGGTGAGCAAAAACAGGAAGGCAAAATGCCGCAAAAAAGGGAA
TAAGGGCGACACGGAAATGTTGAATACTCATACTCTTCCTTTTTCAATATTATTGAAGCATTTATCAGGG
TTATTGTCTCATGAGCGGATACATATTTGAATGTATTTAGAAAAATAAACAAATAGGGGTTCCGCGCACA
TTTCCCCGAAAAGTGCCACCTGAC
Features (pLannotate 1.2.2; 32 found; start..end, strand, type, name):
     31..83      -  misc_feature   bom (fragment): basis of mobility region from pBR322
    238..617     +  enhancer       CMV enhancer: human cytomegalovirus immediate early enhancer
    618..817     +  promoter       CMV promoter: human cytomegalovirus (CMV) immediate early promoter
    835..1015    +  LTR            5' LTR (truncated): truncated 5' long terminal repeat (LTR) from HIV-1
   1062..1187    +  misc_feature   HIV-1 Ψ: packaging signal of human immunodeficiency virus type 1
   1171..1534    +  CDS            HIV-1 gag (fragment): gag protein from human immunodeficiency virus 1; gag
   1680..1913    +  misc_feature   RRE: The Rev response element (RRE) of HIV-1 allows for Rev-dependent mRNA export from the nucleus to the cytoplasm.
   2290..2390    +  CDS            Rev (fragment): human immunodeficiency virus 1 (HIV-1) Rev protein; rev; enhances nuclear export of unspliced and incompletely spliced viral mRNAs
   2440..2557    +  misc_feature   cPPT/CTS: central polypurine tract and central termination sequence of HIV-1
   2632..3079    +  promoter       hSyn promoter: human synapsin I promoter; confers neuron-specific expression (Kügler et al., 2003)
   3195..3669    +  CDS            ecDHFR (fragment): E. coli dihydrofolate reductase; folA
   3690..4403    +  CDS            EGFP: EGFP is a basic (constitutively fluorescent) green fluorescent protein published in 1996, derived from Aequorea victoria. It is reported to be a rapidly-maturing weak dimer with moderate acid sensitivity.
   4434..7094    +  CDS            Gria1: GRIA1_RAT - Also known as Glur1. Experimental evidence at protein level: Swiss-Prot protein existence level 1. Ionotropic glutamate receptor. L-glutamate acts as an excitatory neurotransmitter at many synapses in the central nervous system. Binding of the excitatory neurotransmitter L-glutamate induces a conformation change, leading to the opening of the cation channel, and thereby converts the chemical signal to an electrical impulse. The receptor then desensitizes rapidly and enters a transient inactive state, characterized by the presence of bound agonist. In the presence of CACNG4 or CACNG
   7098..7117    +  misc_feature   MCS (fragment): pBluescript multiple cloning site
   7117..7705    +  misc_feature   WPRE: woodchuck hepatitis virus posttranscriptional regulatory element
   7642..8223    +  CDS            nef (fragment): NEF_HV1H2 - Experimental evidence at protein level: Swiss-Prot protein existence level 1. Extracellular Nef protein targets CD4(+) T-lymphocytes for apoptosis by interacting with CXCR4 surface receptors. From Human immunodeficiency virus type 1 group M subtype B (isolate HXB2) (HIV-1).
   8230..8410    +  LTR            5' LTR (truncated): truncated 5' long terminal repeat (LTR) from HIV-1
   8442..8666    +  polyA_signal   bGH poly(A) signal: bovine growth hormone polyadenylation signal
   8670..8691    +  promoter       SV40 promoter (fragment): SV40 enhancer and early promoter
   8712..9140    +  rep_origin     f1 ori (sequence partly withheld): f1 bacteriophage origin of replication; arrow indicates direction of (+) strand synthesis
   9154..9483    +  promoter       SV40 promoter: SV40 enhancer and early promoter
   9531..9578    +  promoter       EM7 promoter: synthetic bacterial promoter&nbsp
   9597..9971    +  CDS            BleoR: antibiotic-binding protein; Sh ble from Streptoalloteichus hindustanus; confers resistance to bleomycin, phleomycin, and Zeocin™
   9981..10106   +  CDS            ble (fragment): BLE_KLEPN - Experimental evidence at protein level: Swiss-Prot protein existence level 1. Binding protein with a strong affinity to the bleomycin family of antibiotics. Binds to CL990; an antimitotic-antibiotic compound. From Klebsiella pneumoniae.
  10101..10222   +  polyA_signal   SV40 poly(A) signal: SV40 polyadenylation signal
  10293..10315   -  protein_bind   lac operator (fragment): The lac repressor binds to the lac operator to inhibit transcription in E. coli. This inhibition can be relieved by adding lactose or isopropyl-β-D-thiogalactopyranoside (IPTG). lac repressor encoded by lacI
  10319..10349   -  promoter       lac promoter: promoter for the E. coli lac operon
  10364..10385   -  protein_bind   CAP binding site: CAP binding activates transcription in the presence of cAMP. E. coli catabolite activator protein
  10398..10490   -  CDS            lacI (fragment): lac repressor; lacI; The lac repressor binds to the lac operator to inhibit transcription in E. coli. This inhibition can be relieved by adding lactose or isopropyl-β-D-thiogalactopyranoside (IPTG).
  10673..11261   -  rep_origin     ori: high-copy-number ColE1/pMB1/pBR322/pUC origin of replication
  11432..12292   -  CDS            AmpR: β-lactamase; bla; confers resistance to ampicillin, carbenicillin, and related antibiotics
  12293..12397   -  promoter       AmpR promoter: bla
