>Addgene plasmid #173008 | DHFR-GFP-th-GluA1 | addgene full sequence | sequence record 339527 | Addgene NGS Result
GACATTGATTATTGACTAGTTATTAATAGTAATCAATTACGGGGTCATTAGTTCATAGCCCATATATGGA
GTTCCGCGTTACATAACTTACGGTAAATGGCCCGCCTGGCTGACCGCCCAACGACCCCCGCCCATTGACG
TCAATAATGACGTATGTTCCCATAGTAACGCCAATAGGGACTTTCCATTGACGTCAATGGGTGGAGTATT
TACGGTAAACTGCCCACTTGGCAGTACATCAAGTGTATCATATGCCAAGTACGCCCCCTATTGACGTCAA
TGACGGTAAATGGCCCGCCTGGCATTATGCCCAGTACATGACCTTATGGGACTTTCCTACTTGGCAGTAC
ATCTACGTATTAGTCATCGCTATTACCATGGTGATGCGGTTTTGGCAGTACATCAATGGGCGTGGATAGC
GGTTTGACTCACGGGGATTTCCAAGTCTCCACCCCATTGACGTCAATGGGAGTTTGTTTTGGCACCAAAA
TCAACGGGACTTTCCAAAATGTCGTAACAACTCCGCCCCATTGACGCAAATGGGCGGTAGGCGTGTACGG
TGGGAGGTCTATATAAGCAGCGCGTTTTGCCTGTACTGGGTCTCTCTGGTTAGACCAGATCTGAGCCTGG
GAGCTCTCTGGCTAACTAGGGAACCCACTGCTTAAGCCTCAATAAAGCTTGCCTTGAGTGCTTCAAGTAG
TGTGTGCCCGTCTGTTGTGTGACTCTGGTAACTAGAGATCCCTCAGACCCTTTTAGTCAGTGTGGAAAAT
CTCTAGCAGTGGCGCCCGAACAGGGACTTGAAAGCGAAAGGGAAACCAGAGGAGCTCTCTCGACGCAGGA
CTCGGCTTGCTGAAGCGCGCACGGCAAGAGGCGAGGGGCGGCGACTGGTGAGTACGCCAAAAATTTTGAC
TAGCGGAGGCTAGAAGGAGAGAGATGGGTGCGAGAGCGTCAGTATTAAGCGGGGGAGAATTAGATCGCGA
TGGGAAAAAATTCGGTTAAGGCCAGGGGGAAAGAAAAAATATAAATTAAAACATATAGTATGGGCAAGCA
GGGAGCTAGAACGATTCGCAGTTAATCCTGGCCTGTTAGAAACATCAGAAGGCTGTAGACAAATACTGGG
ACAGCTACAACCATCCCTTCAGACAGGATCAGAAGAACTTAGATCATTATATAATACAGTAGCAACCCTC
TATTGTGTGCATCAAAGGATAGAGATAAAAGACACCAAGGAAGCTTTAGACAAGATAGAGGAAGAGCAAA
ACAAAAGTAAGACCACCGCACAGCAAGCGGCCGCTGATCTTCAGACCTGGAGGAGGAGATATGAGGGACA
ATTGGAGAAGTGAATTATATAAATATAAAGTAGTAAAAATTGAACCATTAGGAGTAGCACCCACCAAGGC
AAAGAGAAGAGTGGTGCAGAGAGAAAAAAGAGCAGTGGGAATAGGAGCTTTGTTCCTTGGGTTCTTGGGA
GCAGCAGGAAGCACTATGGGCGCAGCGTCAATGACGCTGACGGTACAGGCCAGACAATTATTGTCTGGTA
TAGTGCAGCAGCAGAACAATTTGCTGAGGGCTATTGAGGCGCAACAGCATCTGTTGCAACTCACAGTCTG
GGGCATCAAGCAGCTCCAGGCAAGAATCCTGGCTGTGGAAAGATACCTAAAGGATCAACAGCTCCTGGGG
ATTTGGGGTTGCTCTGGAAAACTCATTTGCACCACTGCTGTGCCTTGGAATGCTAGTTGGAGTAATAAAT
CTCTGGAACAGATTTGGAATCACACGACCTGGATGGAGTGGGACAGAGAAATTAACAATTACACAAGCTT
AATACACTCCTTAATTGAAGAATCGCAAAACCAGCAAGAAAAGAATGAACAAGAATTATTGGAATTAGAT
AAATGGGCAAGTTTGTGGAATTGGTTTAACATAACAAATTGGCTGTGGTATATAAAATTATTCATAATGA
TAGTAGGAGGCTTGGTAGGTTTAAGAATAGTTTTTGCTGTACTTTCTATAGTGAATAGAGTTAGGCAGGG
ATATTCACCATTATCGTTTCAGACCCACCTCCCAACCCCGAGGGGACCCGACAGGCCCGAAGGAATAGAA
GAAGAAGGTGGAGAGAGAGACAGAGACAGATCCATTCGATTAGTGAACGGATCGGCACTGCGTGCGCCAA
TTCTGCAGACAAATGGCAGTATTCATCCACAATTTTAAAAGAAAAGGGGGGATTGGGGGGTACAGTGCAG
GGGAAAGAATAGTAGACATAATAGCAACAGACATACAAACTAAAGAATTACAAAAACAAATTACAAAAAT
TCAAAATTTTCGGGTTTATTACAGGGACAGCAGAGATCCAGTTTGGTTAATTAAGTGTCTAGACTGCAGA
GGGCCCTGCGTATGAGTGCAAGTGGGTTTTAGGACCAGGATGAGGCGGGGTGGGGGTGCCTACCTGACGA
CCGACCCCGACCCACTGGACAAGCACCCAACCCCCATTCCCCAAATTGCGCATCCCCTATCAGAGAGGGG
GAGGGGAAACAGGATGCGGCGAGGCGCGTGCGCACTGCCAGCTTCAGCACCGCGGACAGTGCCTTCGCCC
CCGCCTGGCGGCGCGCGCCACCGCCGCCTCAGCACTGAAGGCGCGCTGACGTCACTCGCCGGTCCCCCGC
AAACTCCCCTTCCCGGCCACCTTGGTCGCGTCCGCGCCGCCGCCGGCCCAGCCGGACCGCACCACGCGAG
GCGCGAGATAGGGGGGCACGGGCGCGACCATCTGCGCTGCGGCGCCGGCGACTCAGCGCTGCCTCAGTCT
GCGGTGGGCAGCGGAGGAGTCGTGTCGTGCCTGAGAGCGCAGTCGAGAAACCACCATGCCGTACATCTTT
GCCTTTTTCTGCACCGGTTTTCTAGGTGCGGTTGTGGGTGCCAATGCGCGAGGTGGAGGCGGTGGAAGAG
GGGGTGGAGGAACGCGTATCAGTCTGATTGCGGCGTTAGCGGTAGATCGCGTTATCGGCATGGAAAACGC
CATGCCGTGGAACCTGCCTGCCGATCTCGCCTGGTTTAAACGCAACACCTTAAATAAACCCGTGATTATG
GGCCGCCATACCTGGGAATCAATCGGTCGTCCGTTGCCAGGACGCAAAAATATTATCCTCAGCAGTCAAC
CGGGTACGGACGATCGCGTAACGTGGGTGAAGTCGGTGGATGAAGCCATCGCGGCGTGTGGTGACGTACC
AGAAATCATGGTGATTGGCGGCGGTCGCGTTTATGAACAGTTCTTGCCAAAAGCGCAAAAACTGTATCTG
ACGCATATCGACGCAGAAGTGGAAGGCGACACCCATTTCCCGGATTACGAGCCGGATGACTGGGAATCGG
TATTCAGCGAATTCCACGATGCTGATGCACAGAACTCTCACAGCTATTGCTTTGAGATTCTGGAGCGGCG
GTCTGCCGGATCCGCAGAGCAGGTGAGCAAGGGCGAGGAGCTGTTCACCGGGGTGGTGCCCATCCTGGTC
GAGCTGGACGGCGACGTAAACGGCCACAAGTTCAGCGTGTCCGGCGAGGGCGAGGGCGATGCCACCTACG
GCAAGCTGACCCTGAAGTTCATCTGCACCACCGGCAAGCTGCCCGTGCCCTGGCCCACCCTCGTGACCAC
CCTGACCTACGGCGTGCAGTGCTTCAGCCGCTACCCCGACCACATGAAGCAGCACGACTTCTTCAAGTCC
GCCATGCCCGAAGGCTACGTCCAGGAGCGCACCATCTTCTTCAAGGACGACGGCAACTACAAGACCCGCG
CCGAGGTGAAGTTCGAGGGCGACACCCTGGTGAACCGCATCGAGCTGAAGGGCATCGACTTCAAGGAGGA
CGGCAACATCCTGGGGCACAAGCTGGAGTACAACTACAACAGCCACAACGTCTATATCATGGCCGACAAG
CAGAAGAACGGCATCAAGGTGAACTTCAAGATCCGCCACAACATCGAGGACGGCAGCGTGCAGCTCGCCG
ACCACTACCAGCAGAACACCCCCATCGGCGACGGCCCCGTGCTGCTGCCCGACAACCACTACCTGAGCAC
CCAGTCCGCCCTGAGCAAAGACCCCAACGAGAAGCGCGATCACATGGTCCTGCTGGAGTTCGTGACCGCC
GCCGGGATCACTCTCGGCATGGACGAGCTGTATAAGCTTGTTCCTCGAGGAAGCAGTGCTGGTAGTTTCC
CCAACAATATCCAGATAGGGGGGTTATTTCCAAACCAACAATCACAGGAACATGCGGCTTTTAGGTTTGC
TTTGTCACAACTCACGGAGCCCCCCAAGCTGCTTCCCCAGATCGATATTGTGAACATCAGCGACAGCTTT
GAGATGACTTACCGTTTCTGTTCCCAGTTCTCCAAAGGAGTCTATGCCATCTTTGGATTTTATGAACGAA
GGACTGTCAACATGCTGACCTCCTTCTGTGGGGCCCTCCATGTGTGCTTCATTACTCCAAGTTTTCCTGT
TGACACATCCAATCAATTTGTCCTTCAGCTACGCCCGGAACTACAGGAAGCTCTCATTAGCATTATCGAC
CATTACAAGTGGCAAACCTTTGTCTACATTTATGATGCTGACCGGGGCCTGTCAGTCCTGCAGAGAGTCT
TGGATACAGCCGCAGAGAAGAACTGGCAGGTAACGGCTGTCAACATTCTGACAACCACCGAGGAAGGATA
CCGGATGCTCTTTCAGGACCTGGAGAAGAAAAAGGAGAGGCTGGTGGTGGTTGACTGTGAATCAGAACGC
CTCAACGCCATCCTGGGCCAGATCGTGAAGCTAGAAAAGAATGGCATCGGGTACCACTACATCCTCGCCA
ATCTGGGCTTCATGGACATTGACTTAAATAAGTTCAAGGAGAGCGGAGCCAATGTGACAGGTTTCCAGCT
GGTGAACTACACAGACACGATCCCAGCCAGAATCATGCAGCAATGGAGGACAAGTGACTCCCGAGACCAT
ACCAGGGTGGACTGGAAGAGGCCAAAGTACACTTCTGCTCTCACCTATGATGGTGTCAAGGTGATGGCTG
AGGCCTTCCAAAGCCTGCGGAGGCAGAGGATTGACATATCCCGCCGGGGGAATGCTGGGGACTGTCTGGC
TAACCCAGCTGTGCCCTGGGGTCAAGGGATCGACATCCAGAGAGCCCTGCAGCAGGTGCGCTTCGAAGGT
TTGACAGGAAATGTGCAGTTCAACGAGAAAGGGCGCCGGACCAATTACACCCTCCACGTGATCGAAATGA
AACATGATGGAATCCGAAAGATTGGTTACTGGAATGAAGACGATAAATTTGTCCCCGCAGCCACCGACGC
TCAGGCTGGAGGGGACAACTCAAGCGTCCAGAATAGGACCTACATCGTCACTACTATCCTCGAAGATCCT
TACGTGATGCTTAAAAAGAATGCCAACCAGTTTGAGGGCAATGACCGCTATGAGGGCTACTGTGTGGAGC
TGGCTGCAGAGATCGCCAAGCACGTGGGCTACTCCTACCGACTTGAGATTGTCAGCGACGGCAAATATGG
AGCCCGGGATCCCGACACAAAGGCTTGGAATGGCATGGTGGGAGAACTGGTCTATGGAAGAGCAGACGTG
GCTGTGGCTCCCTTGACCATAACCTTGGTCCGGGAGGAAGTCATCGACTTCTCCAAGCCATTCATGAGTT
TGGGAATCTCCATTATGATTAAGAAGCCACAGAAGTCCAAGCCAGGTGTCTTCTCCTTTCTTGACCCTTT
GGCCTATGAGATCTGGATGTGTATAGTGTTTGCCTACATTGGAGTGAGCGTCGTCCTCTTCCTGGTCAGC
CGTTTCAGCCCCTACGAATGGCACAGCGAAGAGTTTGAAGAGGGACGAGACCAGACAACCAGTGACCAGT
CAAATGAGTTTGGCATATTCAACAGCCTGTGGTTCTCCCTGGGGGCCTTCATGCAGCAAGGATGTGACAT
TTCCCCCAGGTCCCTGTCCGGACGCATCGTCGGCGGCGTCTGGTGGTTCTTCACTTTGATCATCATCTCC
TCGTACACAGCCAACCTGGCTGCCTTCCTGACTGTGGAGAGGATGGTGTCTCCCATTGAGAGTGCAGAGG
ACCTGGCAAAGCAGACGGAAATTGCTTATGGGACATTGGAAGCAGGCTCCACTAAGGAGTTCTTCAGGAG
ATCTAAAATCGCTGTGTTTGAGAAGATGTGGACATACATGAAGTCTGCAGAACCATCCGTGTTTGTTCGG
ACCACAGAGGAAGGCATGATCAGAGTGAGAAAATCTAAAGGCAAATACGCCTACCTCCTGGAGTCCACCA
TGAATGAGTATATTGAGCAACGAAAGCCCTGTGACACCATGAAAGTGGGAGGTAACTTGGATTCCAAAGG
CTATGGCATTGCGACACCCAAGGGGTCCGCCCTGAGAAATCCAGTAAACCTGGCAGTGTTAAAACTGAAC
GAGCAGGGGCTTTTGGACAAATTGAAAAACAAATGGTGGTACGACAAGGGCGAGTGCGGCAGCGGGGGAG
GTGACTCCAAGGACAAGACCAGCGCTTTGAGCCTCAGCAATGTGGCAGGCGTGTTCTACATCCTGATTGG
AGGGCTGGGACTGGCCATGCTGGTTGCCTTAATCGAGTTCTGCTACAAATCCCGTAGCGAGTCGAAGCGG
ATGAAGGGTTTCTGTTTGATCCCACAGCAATCCATCAATGAAGCCATACGGACATCGACCCTCCCCCGGA
ACAGTGGGGCAGGAGCCAGCGGAGGAGGCGGCAGTGGAGAGAATGGCCGGGTGGTCAGCCAGGACTTCCC
CAAGTCCATGCAATCCATTCCCTGCATGAGTCACAGTTCAGGGATGCCCTTGGGAGCCACAGGATTGTAA
CGATATCAAGCTTATCGATAATCAACCTCTGGATTACAAAATTTGTGAAAGATTGACTGGTATTCTTAAC
TATGTTGCTCCTTTTACGCTATGTGGATACGCTGCTTTAATGCCTTTGTATCATGCTATTGCTTCCCGTA
TGGCTTTCATTTTCTCCTCCTTGTATAAATCCTGGTTGCTGTCTCTTTATGAGGAGTTGTGGCCCGTTGT
CAGGCAACGTGGCGTGGTGTGCACTGTGTTTGCTGACGCAACCCCCACTGGTTGGGGCATTGCCACCACC
TGTCAGCTCCTTTCCGGGACTTTCGCTTTCCCCCTCCCTATTGCCACGGCGGAACTCATCGCCGCCTGCC
TTGCCCGCTGCTGGACAGGGGCTCGGCTGTTGGGCACTGACAATTCCGTGGTGTTGTCGGGGAAATCATC
GTCCTTTCCTTGGCTGCTCGCCTGTGTTGCCACCTGGATTCTGCGCGGGACGTCCTTCTGCTACGTCCCT
TCGGCCCTCAATCCAGCGGACCTTCCTTCCCGCGGCCTGCTGCCGGCTCTGCGGCCTCTTCCGCGTCTTC
GCCTTCGCCCTCAGACGAGTCGGATCTCCCTTTGGGCCGCCTCCCCGCATCGATACCGTCGACCTCGAGA
CCTAGAAAAACATGGAGCAATCACAAGTAGCAATACAGCAGCTACCAATGCTGATTGTGCCTGGCTAGAA
GCACAAGAGGAGGAGGAGGTGGGTTTTCCAGTCACACCTCAGGTACCTTTAAGACCAATGACTTACAAGG
CAGCTGTAGATCTTAGCCACTTTTTAAAAGAAAAGGGGGGACTGGAAGGGCTAATTCACTCCCAACGAAG
ACAAGATATCCTTGATCTGTGGATCTACCACACACAAGGCTACTTCCCTGATTGGCAGAACTACACACCA
GGGCCAGGGATCAGATATCCACTGACCTTTGGATGGTGCTACAAGCTAGTACCAGTTGAGCAAGAGAAGG
TAGAAGAAGCCAATGAAGGAGAGAACACCCGCTTGTTACACCCTGTGAGCCTGCATGGGATGGATGACCC
GGAGAGAGAAGTATTAGAGTGGAGGTTTGACAGCCGCCTAGCATTTCATCACATGGCCCGAGAGCTGCAT
CCGGACTGTACTGGGTCTCTCTGGTTAGACCAGATCTGAGCCTGGGAGCTCTCTGGCTAACTAGGGAACC
CACTGCTTAAGCCTCAATAAAGCTTGCCTTGAGTGCTTCAAGTAGTGTGTGCCCGTCTGTTGTGTGACTC
TGGTAACTAGAGATCCCTCAGACCCTTTTAGTCAGTGTGGAAAATCTCTAGCAGGGCCCGTTTAAACCCG
CTGATCAGCCTCGACTGTGCCTTCTAGTTGCCAGCCATCTGTTGTTTGCCCCTCCCCCGTGCCTTCCTTG
ACCCTGGAAGGTGCCACTCCCACTGTCCTTTCCTAATAAAATGAGGAAATTGCATCGCATTGTCTGAGTA
GGTGTCATTCTATTCTGGGGGGTGGGGTGGGGCAGGACAGCAAGGGGGAGGATTGGGAAGACAATAGCAG
GCATGCTGGGGATGCGGTGGGCTCTATGGCTTCTGAGGCGGAAAGAACCAGCTGGGGCTCTAGGGGGTAT
CCCC
[124 nt withheld, positions 8475-8598]
C
[91 nt withheld, positions 8600-8690]
A
[49 nt withheld, positions 8692-8740]
CCTTTGACGTTGGAGTCCACGTTCTTT
[37 nt withheld, positions 8768-8804]
ACCCTATCTCGGTCTATTCTTTTGATTTATAAGGGATTTTGCCGATTTCGGCCTATTGGTTAAAAAATGA
GCTGATTTAACAAAAATTTAACGCGAATTAATTCTGTGGAATGTGTGTCAGTTAGGGTGTGGAAAGTCCC
CAGGCTCCCCAGCAGGCAGAAGTATGCAAAGCATGCATCTCAATTAGTCAGCAACCAGGTGTGGAAAGTC
CCCAGGCTCCCCAGCAGGCAGAAGTATGCAAAGCATGCATCTCAATTAGTCAGCAACCATAGTCCCGCCC
CTAACTCCGCCCATCCCGCCCCTAACTCCGCCCAGTTCCGCCCATTCTCCGCCCCATGGCTGACTAATTT
TTTTTATTTATGCAGAGGCCGAGGCCGCCTCTGCCTCTGAGCTATTCCAGAAGTAGTGAGGAGGCTTTTT
TGGAGGCCTAGGCTTTTGCAAAAAGCTCCCGGGAGCTTGTATATCCATTTTCGGATCTGATCAGCACGTG
TTGACAATTAATCATCGGCATAGTATATCGGCATAGTATAATACGACAAGGTGAGGAACTAAACCATGGC
CAAGTTGACCAGTGCCGTTCCGGTGCTCACCGCGCGCGACGTCGCCGGAGCGGTCGAGTTCTGGACCGAC
CGGCTCGGGTTCTCCCGGGACTTCGTGGAGGACGACTTCGCCGGTGTGGTCCGGGACGACGTGACCCTGT
TCATCAGCGCGGTCCAGGACCAGGTGGTGCCGGACAACACCCTGGCCTGGGTGTGGGTGCGCGGCCTGGA
CGAGCTGTACGCCGAGTGGTCGGAGGTCGTGTCCACGAACTTCCGGGACGCCTCCGGGCCGGCCATGACC
GAGATCGGCGAGCAGCCGTGGGGGCGGGAGTTCGCCCTGCGCGACCCGGCCGGCAACTGCGTGCACTTCG
TGGCCGAGGAGCAGGACTGACACGTGCTACGAGATTTCGATTCCACCGCCGCCTTCTATGAAAGGTTGGG
CTTCGGAATCGTTTTCCGGGACGCCGGCTGGATGATCCTCCAGCGCGGGGATCTCATGCTGGAGTTCTTC
GCCCACCCCAACTTGTTTATTGCAGCTTATAATGGTTACAAATAAAGCAATAGCATCACAAATTTCACAA
ATAAAGCATTTTTTTCACTGCATTCTAGTTGTGGTTTGTCCAAACTCATCAATGTATCTTATCATGTCTG
TATACCGTCGACCTCTAGCTAGAGCTTGGCGTAATCATGGTCATAGCTGTTTCCTGTGTGAAATTGTTAT
CCGCTCACAATTCCACACAACATACGAGCCGGAAGCATAAAGTGTAAAGCCTGGGGTGCCTAATGAGTGA
GCTAACTCACATTAATTGCGTTGCGCTCACTGCCCGCTTTCCAGTCGGGAAACCTGTCGTGCCAGCTGCA
TTAATGAATCGGCCAACGCGCGGGGAGAGGCGGTTTGCGTATTGGGCGCTCTTCCGCTTCCTCGCTCACT
GACTCGCTGCGCTCGGTCGTTCGGCTGCGGCGAGCGGTATCAGCTCACTCAAAGGCGGTAATACGGTTAT
CCACAGAATCAGGGGATAACGCAGGAAAGAACATGTGAGCAAAAGGCCAGCAAAAGGCCAGGAACCGTAA
AAAGGCCGCGTTGCTGGCGTTTTTCCATAGGCTCCGCCCCCCTGACGAGCATCACAAAAATCGACGCTCA
AGTCAGAGGTGGCGAAACCCGACAGGACTATAAAGATACCAGGCGTTTCCCCCTGGAAGCTCCCTCGTGC
GCTCTCCTGTTCCGACCCTGCCGCTTACCGGATACCTGTCCGCCTTTCTCCCTTCGGGAAGCGTGGCGCT
TTCTCATAGCTCACGCTGTAGGTATCTCAGTTCGGTGTAGGTCGTTCGCTCCAAGCTGGGCTGTGTGCAC
GAACCCCCCGTTCAGCCCGACCGCTGCGCCTTATCCGGTAACTATCGTCTTGAGTCCAACCCGGTAAGAC
ACGACTTATCGCCACTGGCAGCAGCCACTGGTAACAGGATTAGCAGAGCGAGGTATGTAGGCGGTGCTAC
AGAGTTCTTGAAGTGGTGGCCTAACTACGGCTACACTAGAAGAACAGTATTTGGTATCTGCGCTCTGCTG
AAGCCAGTTACCTTCGGAAAAAGAGTTGGTAGCTCTTGATCCGGCAAACAAACCACCGCTGGTAGCGGTG
GTTTTTTTGTTTGCAAGCAGCAGATTACGCGCAGAAAAAAAGGATCTCAAGAAGATCCTTTGATCTTTTC
TACGGGGTCTGACGCTCAGTGGAACGAAAACTCACGTTAAGGGATTTTGGTCATGAGATTATCAAAAAGG
ATCTTCACCTAGATCCTTTTAAATTAAAAATGAAGTTTTAAATCAATCTAAAGTATATATGAGTAAACTT
GGTCTGACAGTTACCAATGCTTAATCAGTGAGGCACCTATCTCAGCGATCTGTCTATTTCGTTCATCCAT
AGTTGCCTGACTCCCCGTCGTGTAGATAACTACGATACGGGAGGGCTTACCATCTGGCCCCAGTGCTGCA
ATGATACCGCGAGACCCACGCTCACCGGCTCCAGATTTATCAGCAATAAACCAGCCAGCCGGAAGGGCCG
AGCGCAGAAGTGGTCCTGCAACTTTATCCGCCTCCATCCAGTCTATTAATTGTTGCCGGGAAGCTAGAGT
AAGTAGTTCGCCAGTTAATAGTTTGCGCAACGTTGTTGCCATTGCTACAGGCATCGTGGTGTCACGCTCG
TCGTTTGGTATGGCTTCATTCAGCTCCGGTTCCCAACGATCAAGGCGAGTTACATGATCCCCCATGTTGT
GCAAAAAAGCGGTTAGCTCCTTCGGTCCTCCGATCGTTGTCAGAAGTAAGTTGGCCGCAGTGTTATCACT
CATGGTTATGGCAGCACTGCATAATTCTCTTACTGTCATGCCATCCGTAAGATGCTTTTCTGTGACTGGT
GAGTACTCAACCAAGTCATTCTGAGAATAGTGTATGCGGCGACCGAGTTGCTCTTGCCCGGCGTCAATAC
GGGATAATACCGCGCCACATAGCAGAACTTTAAAAGTGCTCATCATTGGAAAACGTTCTTCGGGGCGAAA
ACTCTCAAGGATCTTACCGCTGTTGAGATCCAGTTCGATGTAACCCACTCGTGCACCCAACTGATCTTCA
GCATCTTTTACTTTCACCAGCGTTTCTGGGTGAGCAAAAACAGGAAGGCAAAATGCCGCAAAAAAGGGAA
TAAGGGCGACACGGAAATGTTGAATACTCATACTCTTCCTTTTTCAATATTATTGAAGCATTTATCAGGG
TTATTGTCTCATGAGCGGATACATATTTGAATGTATTTAGAAAAATAAACAAATAGGGGTTCCGCGCACA
TTTCCCCGAAAAGTGCCACCTGACGTCGACGGATCGGGAGATCTCCCGATCCCCTATGGTGCACTCTCAG
TACAATCTGCTCTGATGCCGCATAGTTAAGCCAGTATCTGCTCCCTGCTTGTGTGTTGGAGGTCGCTGAG
TAGTGCGCGAGCAAAATTTAAGCTACAACAAGGCAAGGCTTGACCGACAATTGCATGAAGAATCTGCTTA
GGGTTAGGCGTTTTGCGCTGCTTCGCGATGTACGGGCCAGATATACGCGTT
Features (pLannotate 1.2.2; 32 found; start..end, strand, type, name):
      1..380     +  enhancer       CMV enhancer: human cytomegalovirus immediate early enhancer
    381..580     +  promoter       CMV promoter: human cytomegalovirus (CMV) immediate early promoter
    598..778     +  LTR            5' LTR (truncated): truncated 5' long terminal repeat (LTR) from HIV-1
    825..950     +  misc_feature   HIV-1 Ψ: packaging signal of human immunodeficiency virus type 1
    934..1297    +  CDS            HIV-1 gag (fragment): gag protein from human immunodeficiency virus 1; gag
   1443..1676    +  misc_feature   RRE: The Rev response element (RRE) of HIV-1 allows for Rev-dependent mRNA export from the nucleus to the cytoplasm.
   2053..2153    +  CDS            Rev (fragment): human immunodeficiency virus 1 (HIV-1) Rev protein; rev; enhances nuclear export of unspliced and incompletely spliced viral mRNAs
   2203..2320    +  misc_feature   cPPT/CTS: central polypurine tract and central termination sequence of HIV-1
   2395..2842    +  promoter       hSyn promoter: human synapsin I promoter; confers neuron-specific expression (Kügler et al., 2003)
   2958..3432    +  CDS            ecDHFR (fragment): E. coli dihydrofolate reductase; folA
   3453..4166    +  CDS            EGFP: EGFP is a basic (constitutively fluorescent) green fluorescent protein published in 1996, derived from Aequorea victoria. It is reported to be a rapidly-maturing weak dimer with moderate acid sensitivity.
   4197..6857    +  CDS            Gria1: GRIA1_RAT - Also known as Glur1. Experimental evidence at protein level: Swiss-Prot protein existence level 1. Ionotropic glutamate receptor. L-glutamate acts as an excitatory neurotransmitter at many synapses in the central nervous system. Binding of the excitatory neurotransmitter L-glutamate induces a conformation change, leading to the opening of the cation channel, and thereby converts the chemical signal to an electrical impulse. The receptor then desensitizes rapidly and enters a transient inactive state, characterized by the presence of bound agonist. In the presence of CACNG4 or CACNG
   6861..6880    +  misc_feature   MCS (fragment): pBluescript multiple cloning site
   6880..7468    +  misc_feature   WPRE: woodchuck hepatitis virus posttranscriptional regulatory element
   7405..7986    +  CDS            nef (fragment): NEF_HV1H2 - Experimental evidence at protein level: Swiss-Prot protein existence level 1. Extracellular Nef protein targets CD4(+) T-lymphocytes for apoptosis by interacting with CXCR4 surface receptors. From Human immunodeficiency virus type 1 group M subtype B (isolate HXB2) (HIV-1).
   7993..8173    +  LTR            5' LTR (truncated): truncated 5' long terminal repeat (LTR) from HIV-1
   8205..8429    +  polyA_signal   bGH poly(A) signal: bovine growth hormone polyadenylation signal
   8433..8454    +  promoter       SV40 promoter (fragment): SV40 enhancer and early promoter
   8475..8903    +  rep_origin     f1 ori (sequence partly withheld): f1 bacteriophage origin of replication; arrow indicates direction of (+) strand synthesis
   8917..9246    +  promoter       SV40 promoter: SV40 enhancer and early promoter
   9294..9341    +  promoter       EM7 promoter: synthetic bacterial promoter&nbsp
   9360..9734    +  CDS            BleoR: antibiotic-binding protein; Sh ble from Streptoalloteichus hindustanus; confers resistance to bleomycin, phleomycin, and Zeocin™
   9744..9869    +  CDS            ble (fragment): BLE_KLEPN - Experimental evidence at protein level: Swiss-Prot protein existence level 1. Binding protein with a strong affinity to the bleomycin family of antibiotics. Binds to CL990; an antimitotic-antibiotic compound. From Klebsiella pneumoniae.
   9864..9985    +  polyA_signal   SV40 poly(A) signal: SV40 polyadenylation signal
  10056..10078   -  protein_bind   lac operator (fragment): The lac repressor binds to the lac operator to inhibit transcription in E. coli. This inhibition can be relieved by adding lactose or isopropyl-β-D-thiogalactopyranoside (IPTG). lac repressor encoded by lacI
  10082..10112   -  promoter       lac promoter: promoter for the E. coli lac operon
  10127..10148   -  protein_bind   CAP binding site: CAP binding activates transcription in the presence of cAMP. E. coli catabolite activator protein
  10161..10253   -  CDS            lacI (fragment): lac repressor; lacI; The lac repressor binds to the lac operator to inhibit transcription in E. coli. This inhibition can be relieved by adding lactose or isopropyl-β-D-thiogalactopyranoside (IPTG).
  10436..11024   -  rep_origin     ori: high-copy-number ColE1/pMB1/pBR322/pUC origin of replication
  11195..12055   -  CDS            AmpR: β-lactamase; bla; confers resistance to ampicillin, carbenicillin, and related antibiotics
  12056..12160   -  promoter       AmpR promoter: bla
  12219..12271   -  misc_feature   bom (fragment): basis of mobility region from pBR322
