[The description below was written by a language model from this plasmid's Addgene catalogue record and pLannotate feature annotations shown in this document.]
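Description:
DHFR-GFP-th-GluA1 is a 12.4 kb lentiviral transfer plasmid on a pLenti backbone, built for neuron-specific expression of a tagged rat AMPA receptor subunit whose exit from the endoplasmic reticulum can be triggered with light. In bacteria it is maintained by a high-copy ColE1/pUC-type origin and selected with ampicillin (AmpR). An f1 origin is also present, along with an SV40/EM7-driven BleoR cassette, located outside the viral genome, that could confer Zeocin resistance. The viral portion has a third-generation-style layout. A CMV enhancer/promoter is fused to a truncated HIV-1 5' LTR to drive genomic RNA production in packaging cells, followed by the Ψ packaging signal with a gag fragment, the RRE for Rev-dependent export, and the cPPT/CTS. A WPRE downstream of the insert enhances transcript expression. The 3' end consists of a truncated LTR followed by a bGH polyadenylation signal.

The payload is driven by the human synapsin I promoter, which restricts expression to neurons. It encodes a single fusion of E. coli dihydrofolate reductase (ecDHFR), EGFP and rat GluA1 (Gria1), with a thrombin cleavage site between GFP and GluA1 according to the depositor; this site is not separately annotated in the feature table. The construct belongs to the zapERtrap system, a light-regulated ER release approach, but the record does not describe the retention mechanism or the partner components required. EGFP allows the receptor to be followed by fluorescence. The thrombin site would permit proteolytic removal of the DHFR-GFP portion from receptors accessible to the protease, although the record does not spell out this use. The sequenced and depositor-supplied records carry the same features and differ only in their starting coordinate.
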