Addgene plasmid #173008: DHFR-GFP-th-GluA1
Purpose: For light regulated release of GluA1 from the endoplasmic reticulum. Driven by synapsin promoter. Thrombin site is included between GFP and GluA1.
Depositing lab: Matthew Kennedy. Depositing organization: University of Colorado Denver and Anschutz Medical Campus. Publication: zapERtrap: A light-regulated ER release system reveals unexpected neuronal trafficking pathways. Bourke AM, Schwartz SL, Bowen AB, Kleinjan MS, Winborn CS, Kareemo DJ, Gutnick A, Schwarz TL, Kennedy MJ. J Cell Biol. 2021 Sep 6;220(9). pii: 212461. doi: 10.1083/jcb.202103186. Epub 2021 Jul 9. PubMed 34241635.
Backbone
  Vector backbone: pLenti
  Backbone size w/o insert (bp): 8420
  Total vector size (bp): 12425
  Vector type: Mammalian Expression, Lentiviral
Growth in bacteria
  Bacterial resistance: Ampicillin, 100 μg/mL
  Growth temperature: 30°C
  Growth strain: NEB Stable
  Copy number: High Copy
Gene/Insert
  Gene/Insert name: DHFR-GFP-th-GluA1
  Species: R. norvegicus (rat)
  Insert size (bp): 4005
  Promoter: human synapsin
  Tag / fusion protein: GFP (N terminal on insert)
  Cloning method: Gibson Cloning
  Sequencing primers: 5′ gaccatctgcgctgcgg; 3′ agcgtatccacatagcgt
Resource information
  A portion of this plasmid was derived from a plasmid made by: GluA1 ORF was a gift from Dr. Michael Ehlers
Terms and licenses: Academic/Nonprofit Terms; Industry Terms: Not Available to Industry
Depositor comments: Please visit https://www.biorxiv.org/content/10.1101/2020.09.02.278770v1 for bioRxiv preprint.
How to cite: DHFR-GFP-th-GluA1 was a gift from Matthew Kennedy (Addgene plasmid # 173008 ; http://n2t.net/addgene:173008 ; RRID:Addgene_173008)
